>Addgene plasmid #48371 | pFUSB4_AAAT | depositor full sequence | sequence record 70071 | Full Sequence
ATGTTTTCCCAGTCACGACGTTGTAAAACGACGGCCAGTCTTAAGCGTCTCATGGCCTGACCCCGGACCA
AGTGGTGGCCTATCGCCAGCAACATTGGCGGCAAGCAAGCGCTCGAAACGGTGCAGCGGCTGTTGCCGGT
GCTGTGCCAGGACCATGGCCTGACCCCGGACCAAGTGGTGGCTATCGCCAGCAACATTGGCGGCAAGCAA
GCGCTCGAAACGGTGCAGCGGCTGTTGCCGGTGCTGTGCCAGGACCATGGCCTGACCCCGGACCAAGTGG
TGGCTATCGCCAGCAACATTGGCGGCAAGCAAGCGCTCGAAACGGTGCAGCGGCTGTTGCCGGTGCTGTG
CCAGGACCATGGCCTGACCCCGGACCAAGTGGTGGCTATCGCCAGCAACGGTGGCGGCAAGCAAGCGCTC
GAAACGGTGCAGCGGCTGTTGCCGGTGCTGTGCCAGGACCATGGCCTGACCCCGGACCAAGTGGTGGCTA
TCGAGACGTCTAGACCAGCCAGGACAGAAATGCCTCGACTTCGCTGCTACCCAAGGTTGCCGGGTGACGC
ACACCGTGGAAACGGATGAAGGCACGAACCCAGTGGACATAAGCCTGTTCGGTTCGTAAGCTGTAATGCA
AGTAGCGTATGCGCTCACGCAACTGGTCCAGAACCTTGACCGAACGCAGCGGTGGTAACGGCGCAGTGGC
GGTTTTCATGGCTTGTTATGACTGTTTTTTTGGGGTACAGTCTATGCCTCGGGCATCCAAGCAGCAAGCG
CGTTACGCCGTGGGTCGATGTTTGATGTTATGGAGCAGCAACGATGTTACGCAGCAGGGCAGTCGCCCTA
AAACAAAGTTAAACATTATGAGGGAAGCGGTGATCGCCGAAGTATCGACTCAACTATCAGAGGTAGTTGG
CGTCATCGAGCGCCATCTCGAACCGACGTTGCTGGCCGTACATTTGTACGGCTCCGCAGTGGATGGCGGC
CTGAAGCCACACAGTGATATTGATTTGCTGGTTACGGTGACCGTAAGGCTTGATGAAACAACGCGGCGAG
CTTTGATCAACGACCTTTTGGAAACTTCGGCTTCCCCTGGAGAGAGCGAGATTCTCCGCGCTGTAGAAGT
CACCATTGTTGTGCACGACGACATCATTCCGTGGCGTTATCCAGCTAAGCGCGAACTGCAATTTGGAGAA
TGGCAGCGCAATGACATTCTTGCAGGTATCTTCGAGCCAGCCACGATCGACATTGATCTGGCTATCTTGC
TGACAAAAGCAAGAGAACATAGCGTTGCCTTGGTAGGTCCAGCGGCGGAGGAACTCTTTGATCCGGTTCC
TGAACAGGATCTATTTGAGGCGCTAAATGAAACCTTAACGCTATGGAACTCGCCGCCCGACTGGGCTGGC
GATGAGCGAAATGTAGTGCTTACGTTGTCCCGCATTTGGTACAGCGCAGTAACCGGCAAAATCGCGCCGA
AGGATGTCGCTGCCGACTGGGCAATGGAGCGCCTGCCGGCCCAGTATCAGCCCGTCATACTTGAAGCTAG
ACAGGCTTATCTTGGACAAGAAGAAGATCGCTTGGCCTCGCGCGCAGATCAGTTGGAAGAATTTGTCCAC
TACGTGAAAGGCGAGATCACCAAGGTAGTCGGCAAATAACCCTCGAGCCACCCATGACCAAAATCCCTTA
ACGTGAGTTACGCGTCGTTCCACTGAGCGTCAGACCCCGTAGAAAAGATCAAAGGATCTTCTTGAGATCC
TTTTTTTCTGCGCGTAATCTGCTGCTTGCAAACAAAAAAACCACCGCTACCAGCGGTGGTTTGTTTGCCG
GATCAAGAGCTACCAACTCTTTTTCCGAAGGTAACTGGCTTCAGCAGAGCGCAGATACCAAATACTGTCC
TTCTAGTGTAGCCGTAGTTAGGCCACCACTTCAAGAACTCTGTAGCACCGCCTACATACCTCGCTCTGCT
AATCCTGTTACCAGTGGCTGCTGCCAGTGGCGATAAGTCGTGTCTTACCGGGTTGGACTCAAGACGATAG
TTACCGGATAAGGCGCAGCGGTCGGGCTGAACGGGGGGTTCGTGCACACAGCCCAGCTTGGAGCGAACGA
CCTACACCGAACTGAGATACCTACAGCGTGAGCATTGAGAAAGCGCCACGCTTCCCGAAGGGAGAAAGGC
GGACAGGTATCCGGTAAGCGGCAGGGTCGGAACAGGAGAGCGCACGAGGGAGCTTCCAGGGGGAAACGCC
TGGTATCTTTATAGTCCTGTCGGGTTTCGCCACCTCTGACTTGAGCGTCGATTTTTGTGATGCTCGTCAG
GGGGGCGGAGCCTATGGAAAAACGCCAGCAACGCGGCCTTTTTACGGTTCCTGGCCTTTTGCTGGCCTTT
TGCTCACATGTTCTTTCCTGCGTTATCCCCTGATTCTGTGGATAACCGTATTACCGCCTTTGAGTGAGCT
GATACCGCTCGCCGCAGCCGAACGACCGAGCGCAGCGAGTCAGTGAGCGAGGAAGCGGAAGAGCGCCCAA
TACGCAAACCGCCTCTCCCCGCGCGTTGGCCGATTCATTAATGCAGCTGGCACGACAGGTTTCCCGACTG
GAAAGCGGGCAGTGAGCGCAACGCAATTAATACGCGTACCGCTAGCCAGGAAGAGTTTGTAGAAACGCAA
AAAGGCCATCCGTCAGGATGGCCTTCTGCTTAGTTTGATGCCTGGCAGTTTATGGCGGGCGTCCTGCCCG
CCACCCTCCGGGCCGTTGCTTCACAACGTTCAAATCCGCTCCCGGCGGATTTGTCCTACTCAGGAGAGCG
TTCACCGACAAACAACAGATAAAACGAAAGGCCCAGTCTTCCGACTGAGCCTTTCGTTTTATTTGATGCC
TGGCAGTTCCCTACTCTCGCGTTAACGCTAGCATGG
Features (pLannotate 1.2.2; 8 found; start..end, strand, type, name):
      3..39      -  CDS            lacZα (fragment): LacZα fragment of β-galactosidase; lacZ fragment
    596..619     +  promoter       Pc promoter (fragment): intI1 (promoter lies within the coding sequence); class 1 integron promoter
    795..851     +  CDS            GmR (fragment): gentamycin acetyltransferase; aacC1; confers resistance to gentamycin
    858..1649    +  CDS            SmR: aminoglycoside adenylyltransferase (Murphy, 1985); aadA; confers resistance to spectinomycin and streptomycin
   1742..2330    +  rep_origin     ori: high-copy-number ColE1/pMB1/pBR322/pUC origin of replication
   2513..2605    +  CDS            lacI (fragment): lac repressor; lacI; The lac repressor binds to the lac operator to inhibit transcription in E. coli. This inhibition can be relieved by adding lactose or isopropyl-β-D-thiogalactopyranoside (IPTG).
   2660..2687    -  terminator     rrnB T2 terminator: transcription terminator T2 from the E. coli rrnB gene
   2819..2862    +  terminator     rrnB T1 terminator: Escherichia coli rrnB; transcription terminator T1 from the E. coli rrnB gene
