[The description below was written by a language model from this plasmid's Addgene catalogue record and pLannotate feature annotations shown in this document.]
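Description:
pFUSB4_AAAT is a small (about 2.9 kb) intermediate array plasmid for Golden Gate assembly of TALENs, built on the pFUS_B4 backbone. It carries a preassembled block of four synthetic TAL effector repeats whose repeat-variable diresidues are NI NI NI NG. Under the standard TALE code, this block recognises the DNA bases A-A-A-T, which is reflected in the plasmid name. The repository lists it as a mammalian expression/TALEN vector. However, the annotated features show no eukaryotic promoter, nuclease domain or polyadenylation signal, so the plasmid looks like a cloning component rather than an expression construct in its own right.

The plasmid is propagated in E. coli from a high-copy ColE1/pUC-type origin. Selection is with spectinomycin through the aadA aminoglycoside adenylyltransferase gene (SmR). A fragment of a class 1 integron Pc promoter and a remnant of a gentamicin acetyltransferase gene lie upstream of aadA, both apparently left over from the resistance cassette's origin. Only short fragments of lacZα and lacI remain, which fits replacement of a lacZ blue/white screening cassette by the repeat array during Golden Gate cloning. rrnB T1 and T2 terminators are also annotated. The automated annotation does not label the TAL repeat array itself; it presumably lies in the unannotated stretch after the lacZα fragment.

The plasmid comes from work on a simplified 15-RVD GoldyTALEN design for in vivo genome engineering. As a ready-made four-repeat module, it would be combined with other prebuilt repeat arrays and a final repeat in a second Golden Gate step. That step assembles a complete TALEN in a destination scaffold, reducing the number of assembly steps needed for each custom nuclease.
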