Addgene plasmid #48371: pFUSB4_AAAT
Depositing lab: Stephen Ekker. Depositing organization: Mayo Foundation for Medical Education and Research. Publication: High Efficiency In Vivo Genome Engineering with a Simplified 15-RVD GoldyTALEN Design. Ma AC, Lee HB, Clark KJ, Ekker SC. PLoS One. 2013 May 29;8(5):e65259. doi: 10.1371/journal.pone.0065259. Print 2013. PubMed 23734242.
Backbone
  Vector backbone: pFUS_B4
  Vector type: Mammalian Expression, TALEN
Growth in bacteria
  Bacterial resistance: Spectinomycin, 50 μg/mL
  Growth temperature: 37°C
  Growth strain: Top10
  Copy number: Unknown
Gene/Insert
  Gene/Insert name: RVD sequence: NI NI NI NG
  Species: Synthetic
  Cloning method: Unknown
  Sequencing primers: 5′ ttgatgcctggcagttccct; 3′ cgaaccgaacaggcttatgt
Terms and licenses: Academic/Nonprofit Terms; Industry Terms: Not Available to Industry
Depositor comments: Plasmid was created using Golden Gate cloning.
How to cite: pFUSB4_AAAT was a gift from Stephen Ekker (Addgene plasmid # 48371 ; http://n2t.net/addgene:48371 ; RRID:Addgene_48371)
