>Addgene plasmid #48371 | pFUSB4_AAAT | addgene partial sequence | sequence record 70742 | pCR8_F1 5'-ttgatgcctggcagttccct-3'
ACGTTGTAAAACGACGGCCAGTCTTAAGCGTCTCATGGCCTGACCCCGGACCAAGTGGTGGCTATCGCCA
GCAACATTGGCGGCAAGCAAGCGCTCGAAACGGTGCAGCGGCTGTTGCCGGTGCTGTGCCAGGACCATGG
CCTGACCCCGGACCAAGTGGTGGCTATCGCCAGCAACATTGGCGGCAAGCAAGCGCTCGAAACGGTGCAG
CGGCTGTTGCCGGTGCTGTGCCAGGACCATGGCCTGACCCCGGACCAAGTGGTGGCTATCGCCAGCAACA
TTGGCGGCAAGCAAGCGCTCGAAACGGTGCAGCGGCTGTTGCCGGTGCTGTGCCAGGACCATGGCCTGAC
CCCGGACCAAGTGGTGGCTATCGCCAGCAACGGTGGCGGCAAGCAAGCGCTCGAAACGGTGCAGCGGCTG
TTGCCGGTGCTGTGCCAGGACCATGGCCTGACCCCGGACCAAGTGGTGGCTATCGAGACGTCTAGACCAG
CCAGGACAGAAATGCCTCGACTTCGCTGCTACCCAAGGTTGCCGGGTGACGCACACCGTGGAAACGGATG
AAGGCACGAACCCAGTGGACATAAGCCTGTTCGGTTCGTAAGCTGTAATGCAAGTAGCGTATGCGCTCAC
GCAACTGGTCCAGAACCTTGACCGAACGCAGCGGTGGTAACGGCGCAGTGGCGGTTTTCATGGCTTGTTA
TGACTGTTTTTTTGGGGTACAGTCTATGCCTCGGGCATCCAAGCAGCAAGCGCGTTACGCCGTGGGTCGA
TGTTTGATGTTATGGAGCAGCAACGATGTTACGCAGCAGGGCAGTCGCCCTAAAACAAAGTTAAACATTA
TGAGGGAAGCGGTGATCGCCGAAGTATCGACTCAACTATCAGA
